Addgene plasmid #170176: AAV-EFS-GFP
Purpose: Expresses GFP under the control of EF1a short promoter
Depositing lab: Xiaojun Lian. Depositing organization: Pennsylvania State University. Publication: Direct programming of human pluripotent stem cells into endothelial progenitors with SOX17 and FGF2. Ream MW, Randolph LN, Jiang Y, Chang Y, Bao X, Lian XL. Stem Cell Reports. 2024 Mar 5:S2213-6711(24)00044-4. doi: 10.1016/j.stemcr.2024.02.006. PubMed 38518781.
Backbone
  Vector backbone: AAV vector
  Vector type: AAV
Growth in bacteria
  Bacterial resistance: Ampicillin, 100 μg/mL
  Growth temperature: 37°C
  Growth strain: NEB Stable
  Copy number: High Copy
Gene/Insert
  Gene/Insert name: GFP
  Species: Synthetic
  Insert size (bp): 720
  Promoter: EFS promoter
  Cloning method: Gateway Cloning
  Sequencing primers: 5′ gtggactcttgttccaaactgg; 3′ agggaagaaagcgaaaggag
Terms and licenses: Academic/Nonprofit Terms; Industry Terms: Not Available to Industry
How to cite: AAV-EFS-GFP was a gift from Xiaojun Lian (Addgene plasmid # 170176 ; http://n2t.net/addgene:170176 ; RRID:Addgene_170176)
