[The description below was written by a language model from this plasmid's Addgene catalogue record and pLannotate feature annotations shown in this document.]
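Description:
AAV-EFS-GFP is a compact (about 3.9 kb) adeno-associated virus transfer plasmid that carries a minimal green fluorescent reporter cassette for mammalian cells. It is maintained in bacteria through a high-copy ColE1/pUC-type origin and selected with ampicillin via the β-lactamase gene and its native promoter. An f1 bacteriophage origin is also present, along with short remnants of pBR322-derived bom and rop sequences that are only fragments. The record lists a recombination-deficient growth strain, a common choice for plasmids whose viral terminal repeats are prone to rearrangement.

The payload lies between AAV2 inverted terminal repeats, the cis elements needed for replication and packaging of the vector genome when Rep, Cap and helper functions are supplied in trans. The annotation detects a full-length ITR downstream of the cassette but only two short ITR fragments upstream. This may reflect a truncated or poorly sequenced left repeat; the record does not resolve which. Within the repeats, the EF-1α core ("EFS", short) promoter, a small constitutive promoter derived from the human elongation factor 1α gene, drives a 720 bp mammalian codon-optimised EGFP coding sequence, followed by a short synthetic polyadenylation signal. No introns, post-transcriptional enhancers, tags or recombinase sites are annotated. The catalogue entry gives Gateway as the cloning method, although no att sites appear in the feature table.

The stated purpose is simply GFP expression under the EF1a short promoter, which suits the construct for use as a reporter or control. The associated work concerns programming of human pluripotent stem cells into endothelial progenitors, but the plasmid's specific role there is not stated.
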