Features (pLannotate 1.2.2; 13 found; start..end, strand, type, name):
     12..39      +  repeat_region  AAV2 ITR (fragment): inverted terminal repeat of adeno-associated virus serotype 2 inverted
     68..95      +  repeat_region  AAV2 ITR (fragment): inverted terminal repeat of adeno-associated virus serotype 2 inverted
    175..386     +  promoter       EF-1α core promoter: core promoter for human elongation factor EF-1α
    411..1130    +  CDS            EGFP: the original enhanced GFP (Yang et al., 1996) mammalian codon-optimized
   1137..1185    +  polyA_signal   poly(A) signal: synthetic polyadenylation signal
   1193..1333    +  repeat_region  AAV2 ITR: inverted terminal repeat of adeno-associated virus serotype 2 inverted
   1338..1389    -  misc_feature   bom (fragment): basis of mobility region from pBR322
   1408..1863    +  rep_origin     f1 ori (sequence partly withheld): f1 bacteriophage origin of replication; arrow indicates direction of (+) strand synthesis
   1864..1913    -  misc_feature   bom (fragment): basis of mobility region from pBR322
   2015..2050    -  CDS            rop (fragment): Rop protein, which maintains plasmids at low copy number; rop
   2145..2249    +  promoter       AmpR promoter: bla
   2250..3110    +  CDS            AmpR: β-lactamase; bla; confers resistance to ampicillin, carbenicillin, and related antibiotics
   3281..3869    +  rep_origin     ori: high-copy-number ColE1/pMB1/pBR322/pUC origin of replication
>Addgene plasmid #170176 | AAV-EFS-GFP | addgene full sequence | sequence record 334928 | Addgene NGS Result
CCTGCAGGCAGCTGCGCGCTCGCTCGCTCACTGAGGCCGCCCGGGCGTCGGGCGACCTTTGGTCGCCCGG
CCTCAGTGAGCGAGCGAGCGCGCAGAGAGGGAGTGGCCAACTCCATCACTAGGGGTTCCTGCGGCCTCTA
GAAAGGATCTGCGATCGCTCCGGTGCCCGTCAGTGGGCAGAGCGCACATCGCCCACAGTCCCCGAGAAGT
TGGGGGGAGGGGTCGGCAATTGAACGGGTGCCTAGAGAAGGTGGCGCGGGGTAAACTGGGAAAGTGATGT
CGTGTACTGGCTCCGCCTTTTTCCCGAGGGTGGGGGAGAACCGTATATAAGTGCAGTAGTCGCCGTGAAC
GTTCTTTTTCGCAACGGGTTTGCCGCCAGAACACAGCTGAAGCTTGGTATCGATACCGGTATGGTGAGCA
AGGGCGAGGAGCTGTTCACCGGGGTGGTGCCCATCCTGGTCGAGCTGGACGGCGACGTAAACGGCCACAA
GTTCAGCGTGTCCGGCGAGGGCGAGGGCGATGCCACCTACGGCAAGCTGACCCTGAAGTTCATCTGCACC
ACCGGCAAGCTGCCCGTGCCCTGGCCCACCCTCGTGACCACCCTGACCTACGGCGTGCAGTGCTTCAGCC
GCTACCCCGACCACATGAAGCAGCACGACTTCTTCAAGTCCGCCATGCCCGAAGGCTACGTCCAGGAGCG
CACCATCTTCTTCAAGGACGACGGCAACTACAAGACCCGCGCCGAGGTGAAGTTCGAGGGCGACACCCTG
GTGAACCGCATCGAGCTGAAGGGCATCGACTTCAAGGAGGACGGCAACATCCTGGGGCACAAGCTGGAGT
ACAACTACAACAGCCACAACGTCTATATCATGGCCGACAAGCAGAAGAACGGCATCAAGGTGAACTTCAA
GATCCGCCACAACATCGAGGACGGCAGCGTGCAGCTCGCCGACCACTACCAGCAGAACACCCCCATCGGC
GACGGCCCCGTGCTGCTGCCCGACAACCACTACCTGAGCACCCAGTCCGCCCTGAGCAAAGACCCCAACG
AGAAGCGCGATCACATGGTCCTGCTGGAGTTCGTGACCGCCGCCGGGATCACTCTCGGCATGGACGAGCT
GTACAAGTAAGAATTCAATAAAAGATCTTTATTTTCATTAGATCTGTGTGTTGGTTTTTTGTGTGCGGCC
GCAGGAACCCCTAGTGATGGAGTTGGCCACTCCCTCTCTGCGCGCTCGCTCGCTCACTGAGGCCGGGCGA
CCAAAGGTCGCCCGACGCCCGGGCTTTGCCCGGGCGGCCTCAGTGAGCGAGCGAGCGCGCAGCTGCCTGC
AGGGGCGCCTGATGCGGTATTTTCTCCTTACGCATCTGTGCGGTATTTCACACCGCATA
[95 nt withheld, positions 1390-1484]
T
[46 nt withheld, positions 1486-1531]
C
[141 nt withheld, positions 1533-1673]
CCTTTGACGTTGGAGTCCACGTTCTTT
[37 nt withheld, positions 1701-1737]
ACTCTATCTCGGGCTATTCTTTTGATTTATAAGGGATTTTGCCGATTTCGGTCTATTGGTTAAAAAATGA
GCTGATTTAACAAAAATTTAACGCGAATTTTAACAAAATATTAACGTTTACAATTTTATGGTGCACTCTC
AGTACAATCTGCTCTGATGCCGCATAGTTAAGCCAGCCCCGACACCCGCCAACACCCGCTGACGCGCCCT
GACGGGCTTGTCTGCTCCCGGCATCCGCTTACAGACAAGCTGTGACCGTCTCCGGGAGCTGCATGTGTCA
GAGGTTTTCACCGTCATCACCGAAACGCGCGAGACGAAAGGGCCTCGTGATACGCCTATTTTTATAGGTT
AATGTCATGATAATAATGGTTTCTTAGACGTCAGGTGGCACTTTTCGGGGAAATGTGCGCGGAACCCCTA
TTTGTTTATTTTTCTAAATACATTCAAATATGTATCCGCTCATGAGACAATAACCCTGATAAATGCTTCA
ATAATATTGAAAAAGGAAGAGTATGAGTATTCAACATTTCCGTGTCGCCCTTATTCCCTTTTTTGCGGCA
TTTTGCCTTCCTGTTTTTGCTCACCCAGAAACGCTGGTGAAAGTAAAAGATGCTGAAGATCAGTTGGGTG
CACGAGTGGGTTACATCGAACTGGATCTCAACAGCGGTAAGATCCTTGAGAGTTTTCGCCCCGAAGAACG
TTTTCCAATGATGAGCACTTTTAAAGTTCTGCTATGTGGCGCGGTATTATCCCGTATTGACGCCGGGCAA
GAGCAACTCGGTCGCCGCATACACTATTCTCAGAATGACTTGGTTGAGTACTCACCAGTCACAGAAAAGC
ATCTTACGGATGGCATGACAGTAAGAGAATTATGCAGTGCTGCCATAACCATGAGTGATAACACTGCGGC
CAACTTACTTCTGACAACGATCGGAGGACCGAAGGAGCTAACCGCTTTTTTGCACAACATGGGGGATCAT
GTAACTCGCCTTGATCGTTGGGAACCGGAGCTGAATGAAGCCATACCAAACGACGAGCGTGACACCACGA
TGCCTGTAGCAATGGCAACAACGTTGCGCAAACTATTAACTGGCGAACTACTTACTCTAGCTTCCCGGCA
ACAATTAATAGACTGGATGGAGGCGGATAAAGTTGCAGGACCACTTCTGCGCTCGGCCCTTCCGGCTGGC
TGGTTTATTGCTGATAAATCTGGAGCCGGTGAGCGTGGAAGCCGCGGTATCATTGCAGCACTGGGGCCAG
ATGGTAAGCCCTCCCGTATCGTAGTTATCTACACGACGGGGAGTCAGGCAACTATGGATGAACGAAATAG
ACAGATCGCTGAGATAGGTGCCTCACTGATTAAGCATTGGTAACTGTCAGACCAAGTTTACTCATATATA
CTTTAGATTGATTTAAAACTTCATTTTTAATTTAAAAGGATCTAGGTGAAGATCCTTTTTGATAATCTCA
TGACCAAAATCCCTTAACGTGAGTTTTCGTTCCACTGAGCGTCAGACCCCGTAGAAAAGATCAAAGGATC
TTCTTGAGATCCTTTTTTTCTGCGCGTAATCTGCTGCTTGCAAACAAAAAAACCACCGCTACCAGCGGTG
GTTTGTTTGCCGGATCAAGAGCTACCAACTCTTTTTCCGAAGGTAACTGGCTTCAGCAGAGCGCAGATAC
CAAATACTGTTCTTCTAGTGTAGCCGTAGTTAGGCCACCACTTCAAGAACTCTGTAGCACCGCCTACATA
CCTCGCTCTGCTAATCCTGTTACCAGTGGCTGCTGCCAGTGGCGATAAGTCGTGTCTTACCGGGTTGGAC
TCAAGACGATAGTTACCGGATAAGGCGCAGCGGTCGGGCTGAACGGGGGGTTCGTGCACACAGCCCAGCT
TGGAGCGAACGACCTACACCGAACTGAGATACCTACAGCGTGAGCTATGAGAAAGCGCCACGCTTCCCGA
AGGGAGAAAGGCGGACAGGTATCCGGTAAGCGGCAGGGTCGGAACAGGAGAGCGCACGAGGGAGCTTCCA
GGGGGAAACGCCTGGTATCTTTATAGTCCTGTCGGGTTTCGCCACCTCTGACTTGAGCGTCGATTTTTGT
GATGCTCGTCAGGGGGGCGGAGCCTATGGAAAAACGCCAGCAACGCGGCCTTTTTACGGTTCCTGGCCTT
TTGCTGGCCTTTTGCTCACATGT
